>Addgene plasmid #69301 | pYPQ150 | depositor full sequence | sequence record 122139 | Full Sequence
GACGTCCGATCGTTCAAACATTTGGCAATAAAGTTTCTTAAGATTGAATCCTGTTGCCGGTCTTGCGATG
ATTATCATATAATTTCTGTTGAATTACGTTAAGCATGTAATAATTAACATGTAATGCATGACGTTATTTA
TGAGATGGGTTTTTATGATTAGAGTCCCGCAATTATACATTTAATACGCGATAGAAAACAAAATATAGCG
CGCAAACTAGGATAAATTATCGCGCGCGGTGTCATCTATGTTACTAGATCGGGAATTGATCCCCCCTCGA
CAGCTTCCGGAAAGGGCGAATTCGCAACTTTGTATACAAAAGTTGAACGAGAAACGTAAAATGATATAAA
TATCAATATATTAAATTAGATTTTGCATAAAAAACAGACTACATAATACTGTAAAACACAACATATCCAG
TCACTATGCCATCCAGCTGATATCCCCTATAGTGAGTCGTATTACATGGTCATAGCTGTTTCCTGGCAGC
TCTGGCCCGTGTCTCAAAATCTCTGATGTTACATTGCACAAGATAAAAATATATCATCATGCCTCCTCTG
GACCAGCCAGGACAGAAATGCCTCGACTTCGCTGCTACCCAAGGTTGCCGGGTGACGCACACCGTGGAAA
CGGATGAAGGCACGAACCCAGTGGACATAAGCCTGTTCGGTTCGTAAGCTGTAATGCAAGTAGCGTATGC
GCTCACGCAACTGGTCCAGAACCTTGACCGAACGCAGCGGTGGTAACGGCGCAGTGGCGGTTTTCATGGC
TTGTTATGACTGTTTTTTTGGGGTACAGTCTATGCCTCGGGCATCCAAGCAGCAAGCGCGTTACGCCGTG
GGTCGATGTTTGATGTTATGGAGCAGCAACGATGTTACGCAGCAGGGCAGTCGCCCTAAAACAAAGTTAA
ACATCATGAGGGAAGCGGTGATCGCCGAAGTATCGACTCAACTATCAGAGGTAGTTGGCGTCATCGAGCG
CCATCTCGAACCGACGTTGCTGGCCGTACATTTGTACGGCTCCGCAGTGGATGGCGGCCTGAAGCCACAC
AGTGATATTGATTTGCTGGTTACGGTGACCGTAAGGCTTGATGAAACAACGCGGCGAGCTTTGATCAACG
ACCTTTTGGAAACTTCGGCTTCCCCTGGAGAGAGCGAGATTCTCCGCGCTGTAGAAGTCACCATTGTTGT
GCACGACGACATCATTCCGTGGCGTTATCCAGCTAAGCGCGAACTGCAATTTGGAGAATGGCAGCGCAAT
GACATTCTTGCAGGTATCTTCGAGCCAGCCACGATCGACATTGATCTGGCTATCTTGCTGACAAAAGCAA
GAGAACATAGCGTTGCCTTGGTAGGTCCAGCGGCGGAGGAACTCTTTGATCCGGTTCCTGAACAGGATCT
ATTTGAGGCGCTAAATGAAACCTTAACGCTATGGAACTCGCCGCCCGACTGGGCTGGCGATGAGCGAAAT
GTAGTGCTTACGTTGTCCCGCATTTGGTACAGCGCAGTAACCGGCAAAATCGCGCCGAAGGATGTCGCTG
CCGACTGGGCAATGGAGCGCCTGCCGGCCCAGTATCAGCCCGTCATACTTGAAGCTAGACAGGCTTATCT
TGGACAAGAAGAAGATCGCTTGGCCTCGCGCGCAGATCAGTTGGAAGAATTTGTCCACTACGTGAAAGGC
GAGATCACCAAGGTAGTCGGCAAATAACCCTCGAGCCACCCATGACCAAAATCCCTTAACGTGAGTTACG
CGTCGTTCCACTGAGCGTCAGACCCCGTAGAAAAGATCAAAGGATCTTCTTGAGATCCTTTTTTTCTGCG
CGTAATCTGCTGCTTGCAAACAAAAAAACCACCGCTACCAGCGGTGGTTTGTTTGCCGGATCAAGAGCTA
CCAACTCTTTTTCCGAAGGTAACTGGCTTCAGCAGAGCGCAGATACCAAATACTGTCCTTCTAGTGTAGC
CGTAGTTAGGCCACCACTTCAAGAACTCTGTAGCACCGCCTACATACCTCGCTCTGCTAATCCTGTTACC
AGTGGCTGCTGCCAGTGGCGATAAGTCGTGTCTTACCGGGTTGGACTCAAGACGATAGTTACCGGATAAG
GCGCAGCGGTCGGGCTGAACGGGGGGTTCGTGCACACAGCCCAGCTTGGAGCGAACGACCTACACCGAAC
TGAGATACCTACAGCGTGAGCTATGAGAAAGCGCCACGCTTCCCGAAGGGAGAAAGGCGGACAGGTATCC
GGTAAGCGGCAGGGTCGGAACAGGAGAGCGCACGAGGGAGCTTCCAGGGGGAAACGCCTGGTATCTTTAT
AGTCCTGTCGGGTTTCGCCACCTCTGACTTGAGCGTCGATTTTTGTGATGCTCGTCAGGGGGGCGGAGCC
TATGGAAAAACGCCAGCAACGCGGCCTTTTTACGGTTCCTGGCCTTTTGCTGGCCTTTTGCTCACATGTT
CTTTCCTGCGTTATCCCCTGATTCTGTGGATAACCGTATTACCGCCTTTGAGTGAGCTGATACCGCTCGC
CGCAGCCGAACGACCGAGCGCAGCGAGTCAGTGAGCGAGGAAGCGGAAGAGCGCCCAATACGCAAACCGC
CTCTCCCCGCGCGTTGGCCGATTCATTAATGCAGCTGGCACGACAGGTTTCCCGACTGGAAAGCGGGCAG
TGAGCGCAACGCAATTAATACGCGTACCGCGAGCCAGGAAGAGTTTGTAGAAACGCAAAAAGGCCATCCG
TCAGGATGGCCTTCTGCTTAGTTTGATGCCTGGCAGTTTATGGCGGGCGTCCTGCCCGCCACCCTCCGGG
CCGTTGCTTCACAACGTTCAAATCCGCTCCCGGCGGATTTGTCCTACTCAGGAGAGCGTTCACCGACAAA
CAACAGATAAAACGAAAGGCCCAGTCTTCCGACTGAGCCTTTCGTTTTATTTGATGCCTGGCAGTTCCCT
ACTCTCGCGTTAACGCTTGCATGGATGTTTTCCCAGTCACGACGTTGTAAAACGACGGCCAGTCTTAAGC
TCGGGCCCCAAATAATGATTTTATTTTGACTGATAGTGACCTGTTCGTTGCAACAAATTGATGAGCAATG
CTTTTTTATAATGCCAACTTTGTACAAAAAAGCAGGCTCCGAATTCGCCCTTCACCATGGATTACAAGGA
TGATGATGATAAGGATTACAAGGATGATGATGATAAGATGGCTCCAAAGAAGAAGAGAAAGGTTGGAATC
CACGGAGTTCCAGCTGCTGATAAGAAGTACTCTATCGGACTTGACATCGGAACCAACTCTGTTGGATGGG
CTGTTATCACCGATGAGTACAAGGTTCCATCTAAGAAGTTCAAGGTTCTTGGAAACACCGATAGACACTC
TATCAAGAAGAACCTTATCGGTGCTCTTCTTTTCGATTCTGGAGAGACCGCTGAGGCTACCAGATTGAAG
AGAACCGCTAGAAGAAGATACACCAGAAGAAAGAACAGAATCTGCTACCTTCAGGAAATCTTCTCTAACG
AGATGGCTAAGGTTGATGATTCTTTCTTCCACAGACTTGAGGAGTCTTTCCTTGTTGAGGAGGATAAGAA
GCACGAGAGACACCCAATCTTCGGAAACATCGTTGATGAGGTTGCTTACCACGAGAAGTACCCAACCATC
TACCACCTTAGAAAGAAGTTGGTTGATTCTACCGATAAGGCTGATCTTAGACTTATCTACCTTGCTCTTG
CTCACATGATCAAGTTCAGAGGACACTTCCTTATCGAGGGAGACCTTAACCCAGATAACTCTGATGTTGA
TAAGTTGTTCATCCAGCTTGTTCAGACCTACAACCAGCTTTTCGAGGAGAACCCAATCAACGCTTCTGGA
GTTGATGCTAAGGCTATCCTTTCTGCTAGACTTTCTAAGTCTCGTAGACTTGAGAACCTTATCGCTCAGC
TTCCAGGAGAGAAGAAGAACGGACTTTTCGGAAACCTTATCGCTCTTTCTCTTGGACTTACCCCAAACTT
CAAGTCTAACTTCGATCTTGCTGAGGATGCTAAGTTGCAGCTTTCTAAGGATACCTACGATGATGATCTT
GATAACCTTCTTGCTCAGATCGGAGATCAGTACGCTGATCTTTTCCTTGCTGCTAAGAACCTTTCTGATG
CTATCCTTCTTTCTGACATCCTTAGAGTTAACACCGAGATCACCAAGGCTCCACTTTCTGCTTCTATGAT
CAAGAGATACGATGAGCACCACCAGGATCTTACCCTTTTGAAGGCTCTTGTTAGACAGCAGCTTCCAGAG
AAGTACAAGGAAATCTTCTTCGATCAGTCTAAGAACGGATACGCTGGATACATCGATGGAGGAGCTTCTC
AGGAGGAGTTCTACAAGTTCATCAAGCCAATCCTTGAGAAGATGGATGGAACCGAGGAGCTTCTTGTTAA
GTTGAACAGAGAGGATCTTCTTAGAAAGCAGAGAACCTTCGATAACGGATCTATCCCACACCAGATCCAC
CTTGGAGAGCTTCACGCTATCCTTCGTAGACAGGAGGATTTCTACCCATTCTTGAAGGATAACAGAGAGA
AGATCGAGAAGATCCTTACCTTCAGAATCCCATACTACGTTGGACCACTTGCTAGAGGAAACTCTCGTTT
CGCTTGGATGACCAGAAAGTCTGAGGAGACCATCACCCCTTGGAACTTCGAGGAGGTAAGTTTCTGCTTC
TACCTTTGATATATATATAATAATTATCATTAATTAGTAGTAATATAATATTTCAAATATTTTTTTCAAA
ATAAAAGAATGTAGTATATAGCAATTGCTTTTCTGTAGTTTATAAGTGTGTATATTTTAATTTATAACTT
TTCTAATATATGACCAAAATTTGTTGATGTGCAGGTTGTTGATAAGGGAGCTTCTGCTCAGTCTTTCATC
GAGAGAATGACCAACTTCGATAAGAACCTTCCAAACGAGAAGGTTCTTCCAAAGCACTCTCTTCTTTACG
AGTACTTCACCGTTTACAACGAGCTTACCAAGGTTAAGTACGTTACCGAGGGAATGAGAAAGCCAGCTTT
CCTTTCTGGAGAGCAGAAGAAGGCTATCGTTGATCTTCTTTTCAAGACCAACAGAAAGGTTACCGTTAAG
CAGTTGAAGGAGGATTACTTCAAGAAGATCGAGTGCTTCGATTCTGTTGAAATCTCTGGAGTTGAGGATA
GATTCAACGCTTCTCTTGGAACCTACCACGATCTTTTGAAGATCATCAAGGATAAGGATTTCCTTGATAA
CGAGGAGAACGAGGACATCCTTGAGGACATCGTTCTTACCCTTACCCTTTTCGAGGATAGAGAGATGATC
GAGGAGAGACTCAAGACCTACGCTCACCTTTTCGATGATAAGGTTATGAAGCAGTTGAAGAGAAGAAGAT
ACACCGGATGGGGTAGACTTTCTCGTAAGTTGATCAACGGAATCAGAGATAAGCAGTCTGGAAAGACCAT
CCTTGATTTCTTGAAGTCTGATGGATTCGCTAACAGAAACTTCATGCAGCTTATCCACGATGATTCTCTT
ACCTTCAAGGAGGACATCCAGAAGGCTCAGGTTTCTGGACAGGGAGATTCTCTTCACGAGCACATCGCTA
ACCTTGCTGGATCTCCAGCTATCAAGAAGGGAATCCTTCAGACCGTTAAGGTTGTTGATGAGCTTGTTAA
GGTTATGGGTAGACACAAGCCAGAGAACATCGTTATCGAGATGGCTAGAGAGAACCAGACCACCCAGAAG
GGACAGAAGAACTCTCGTGAGAGAATGAAGAGAATCGAGGAGGGAATCAAGGAGCTTGGATCTCAAATCT
TGAAGGAGCACCCAGTTGAGAACACCCAGCTTCAGAACGAGAAGTTGTACCTTTACTACCTTCAGAACGG
AAGAGATATGTACGTTGATCAGGAGCTTGACATCAACAGACTTTCTGATTACGATGTTGATCACATCGTT
CCACAGTCTTTCTTGAAGGATGATTCTATCGATAACAAGGTTCTTACCCGTTCTGATAAGAACAGAGGAA
AGTCTGATAACGTTCCATCTGAGGAGGTTGTTAAGAAGATGAAGAACTACTGGAGACAGCTTCTTAACGC
TAAGTTGATCACCCAGAGAAAGTTCGATAACCTTACCAAGGCTGAGAGAGGAGGACTTTCTGAGCTTGAT
AAGGCTGGATTCATCAAGAGACAGCTTGTTGAGACCAGACAGATCACCAAGCACGTTGCTCAGATCCTTG
ATTCTCGTATGAACACCAAGTACGATGAGAACGATAAGTTGATCAGAGAGGTTAAGGTTATCACCTTGAA
GTCTAAGTTGGTTTCTGATTTCAGAAAGGATTTCCAGTTCTACAAGGTTAGAGAGATCAACAACTACCAC
CACGCTCACGATGCTTACCTTAACGCTGTTGTTGGAACCGCTCTTATCAAGAAGTACCCAAAGTTGGAGT
CTGAGTTCGTTTACGGAGATTACAAGGTTTACGATGTTAGAAAGATGATCGCTAAGTCTGAGCAGGAGAT
CGGAAAGGCTACCGCTAAGTACTTCTTCTACTCTAACATCATGAACTTCTTCAAGACCGAGATCACCCTT
GCTAACGGAGAGATCAGAAAGAGACCACTTATCGAGACCAACGGAGAGACCGGAGAGATCGTTTGGGATA
AGGGAAGAGATTTCGCTACCGTTAGAAAGGTTCTTTCTATGCCACAGGTTAACATCGTTAAGAAAACCGA
GGTTCAGACCGGAGGATTCTCTAAGGAGTCTATCCTTCCAAAGAGAAACTCTGATAAGTTGATCGCTAGA
AAGAAGGATTGGGACCCAAAGAAGTACGGAGGATTCGATTCTCCAACCGTTGCTTACTCTGTTCTTGTTG
TTGCTAAGGTTGAGAAGGGAAAGTCTAAGAAGTTGAAGTCTGTTAAGGAGCTTCTTGGAATCACCATCAT
GGAGCGTTCTTCTTTCGAGAAGAACCCAATCGATTTCCTTGAGGCTAAGGGATACAAGGAGGTTAAGAAG
GATCTTATCATCAAGTTGCCAAAGTACTCTCTTTTCGAGCTTGAGAACGGAAGAAAGAGAATGCTTGCTT
CTGCTGGAGAGCTTCAGAAGGGAAACGAGCTTGCTCTTCCATCTAAGTACGTTAACTTCCTTTACCTTGC
TTCTCACTACGAGAAGTTGAAGGGATCTCCAGAGGATAACGAGCAGAAGCAGCTTTTCGTTGAGCAGCAC
AAGCACTACCTTGATGAGATCATCGAGCAAATCTCTGAGTTCTCTAAGAGAGTTATCCTTGCTGATGCTA
ACCTTGATAAGGTTCTTTCTGCTTACAACAAGCACAGAGATAAGCCAATCAGAGAGCAGGCTGAGAACAT
CATCCACCTTTTCACCCTTACCAACCTTGGTGCTCCAGCTGCTTTCAAGTACTTCGATACCACCATCGAT
AGAAAAAGATACACCTCTACCAAGGAGGTTCTTGATGCTACCCTTATCCACCAGTCTATCACCGGACTTT
ACGAGACCAGAATCGATCTTTCTCAGCTTGGAGGAGATAAGAGACCAGCTGCTACCAAGAAGGCTGGACA
GGCTAAGAAGAAGAAGTGA
Features (pLannotate 1.2.2; 14 found; start..end, strand, type, name):
      8..260     +  terminator     NOS terminator: nopaline synthase terminator and poly(A) signal
    305..428     +  protein_bind   attR5: mutant version of attR; recombination site for the Gateway® LR reaction LR Clonase™
    446..464     -  promoter       T7 promoter: promoter for bacteriophage T7 RNA polymerase
    654..677     +  promoter       Pc promoter (fragment): intI1 (promoter lies within the coding sequence); class 1 integron promoter
    853..909     +  CDS            GmR (fragment): gentamycin acetyltransferase; aacC1; confers resistance to gentamycin
    916..1707    +  CDS            SmR: aminoglycoside adenylyltransferase (Murphy, 1985); aadA; confers resistance to spectinomycin and streptomycin
   1800..2388    +  rep_origin     ori: high-copy-number ColE1/pMB1/pBR322/pUC origin of replication
   2571..2663    +  CDS            lacI (fragment): lac repressor; lacI; The lac repressor binds to the lac operator to inhibit transcription in E. coli. This inhibition can be relieved by adding lactose or isopropyl-β-D-thiogalactopyranoside (IPTG).
   2718..2745    -  terminator     rrnB T2 terminator: transcription terminator T2 from the E. coli rrnB gene
   2877..2920    +  terminator     rrnB T1 terminator: Escherichia coli rrnB; transcription terminator T1 from the E. coli rrnB gene
   2967..3003    -  CDS            lacZα (fragment): LacZα fragment of β-galactosidase; lacZ fragment
   3019..3118    +  protein_bind   attL1: mutant version of attL; recombination site for the Gateway® LR reaction LR Clonase™
   3140..3187    +  CDS            2xFLAG: two tandem FLAG® epitope tags
   3239..7528    +  CDS            pcoCas9: Cas9 endonuclease from the Streptococcus pyogenes Type II CRISPR/Cas system plant codon-optimized Cas9 gene containing the potato IV2 intron
