[The description below was written by a language model from this plasmid's Addgene catalogue record and pLannotate feature annotations shown in this document.]
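Description:
pYPQ150 is a Gateway entry clone built on the pNJB91 backbone that carries a plant codon-optimized Streptococcus pyogenes Cas9 (pcoCas9) for use in plant genome editing. It is a high-copy bacterial plasmid of about 7.6 kb, replicating from a ColE1/pUC-type origin and selected with spectinomycin through the aadA (SmR) aminoglycoside adenylyltransferase gene. Short fragments of a class 1 integron Pc promoter and a gentamicin resistance gene lie just upstream of aadA. rrnB T1 and T2 terminators sit ahead of the recombination cassette, where they help insulate the insert from read-through transcription in E. coli.

The payload lies between an attL1 site and an attR5 site, the pairing used for multisite Gateway LR assembly, so the Cas9 module can be recombined in a defined order and orientation alongside other entry clones into a destination vector. Downstream of attL1 the annotation finds FLAG epitope repeats followed by the pcoCas9 coding sequence, which contains the potato IV2 intron, and then a nopaline synthase (NOS) terminator and polyadenylation signal. The catalogue describes an N-terminal 3XFLAG tag and an NLS fusion. The feature table calls only two tandem FLAG repeats and does not annotate the NLS separately. No plant promoter is annotated between the att sites, so expression presumably depends on a promoter supplied by the destination vector, although the record does not state this. The insert was placed using NcoI and AatII sites. The construct belongs to a modular toolbox for multiplexed plant genome editing and transcriptional regulation, where it serves as the Cas9-donating entry component.
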