Addgene plasmid #69301: pYPQ150
Purpose: Gateway entry vector with pcoCas9 (Plant codon optimized)
Depositing lab: Yiping Qi. Depositing organization: East Carolina University. Publication: A CRISPR/Cas9 toolbox for multiplexed plant genome editing and transcriptional regulation. Lowder LG, Paul JW, Baltes NJ, Voytas DF, Zhang Y, Zhang D, Tang X, Zheng X, Hsieh TF, Qi Y. Plant Physiol. 2015 Aug 21. pii: pp.00636.2015. 10.1104/pp.15.00636 PubMed 26297141.
Backbone
  Vector backbone: pNJB91
  Vector type: CRISPR
Growth in bacteria
  Bacterial resistance: Spectinomycin, 50 μg/mL
  Growth temperature: 37°C
  Growth strain: DH5alpha
  Copy number: High Copy
Gene/Insert
  Gene/Insert name: pcoCas9 (plant codon-optimized)
  Mutation: NLS fusion
  Tag / fusion protein: 3XFLAG (N terminal on insert)
  Cloning method: Restriction Enzyme; 5′ cloning site NcoI (unknown if destroyed); 3′ cloning site AatII (unknown if destroyed)
Terms and licenses: Academic/Nonprofit Terms; Industry Terms: Not Available to Industry
How to cite: pYPQ150 was a gift from Yiping Qi (Addgene plasmid # 69301 ; http://n2t.net/addgene:69301 ; RRID:Addgene_69301)
