>Addgene plasmid #69301 | pYPQ150 | addgene partial sequence | sequence record 123963 | M13-Rev 5'-CAGGAAACAGCTATGACC-3'
CAGCTGGATGGCATAGTGACTGGATATGTTGTGTTTTACAGTATTATGTAGTCTGTTTTTTATGCAAAAT
CTAATTTAATATATTGATATTTATATCATTTTACGTTTCTCGTTCAACTTTTGTATACAAAGTTGCGAAT
TCGCCCTTTCCGGAAGCTGTCGAGGGGGGATCAATTCCCGATCTAGTAACATAGATGACACCGCGCGCGA
TAATTTATCCTAGTTTGCGCGCTATATTTTGTTTTCTATCGCGTATTAAATGTATAATTGCGGGACTCTA
ATCATAAAAACCCATCTCATAAATAACGTCATGCATTACATGTTAATTATTACATGCTTAACGTAATTCA
ACAGAAATTATATGATAATCATCGCAAGACCGGCAACAGGATTCAATCTTAAGAAACTTTATTGCCAAAT
GTTTGAACGATCGGACGTCTCACTTCTTCTTCTTAGCCTGTCCAGCCTTCTTGGTAGCAGCTGGTCTCTT
ATCTCCTCCAAGCTGAGAAAGATCGATTCTGGTCTCGTAAAGTCCGGTGATAGACTGGTGGATAAGGGTA
GCATCAAGAACCTCCTTGGTAGAGGTGTATCTTTTTCTATCGATGGTGGTATCGAAGTACTTGAAAGCAG
CTGGAGCACCAAGGTTGGTAAGGGTGAAAAGGTGGATGATGTTCTCAGCCTGCTCTCTGATTGGCTTATC
TCTGTGCTTGTTGTAAGCAGAAAGAACCTTATCAAGGTTAGCATCAGCAAGGATAACTCTCTTAGAGAAC
TCAGAGATTTGCTCGATGATCTCATCAAGGTAGTGCTTGTGCTGCTCAACGAAAAGCTGCTTCTGCTCGT
TATCCTCTGGAGATCCCTTCAACTTCTCGTAGTGAGAAGCAAGGTAAAGGAAGTTAACGTACTTAGATGG
AAGAGCAAGCTCGTTTCCCTTCTGAAGCTCTCCAGCAGAAGCAAGCATTCTCTTTCTTCCGTTCTCAAGC
TCGAAAAGAGAGTACTTTGGCAACTTGATGATAAGATCCTTCTTAACCTCCTTGTATCCCTTAGCCTCAA
GGAAATCGAT
