>Addgene plasmid #69301 | pYPQ150 | addgene partial sequence | sequence record 123964 | M13-F20 5'-TGTAAAACGACGGCCAGT-3'
TTTTATTTTGACTGATAGTGACCTGTTCGTTGCAACAAATTGATGAGCAATGCTTTTTTATAATGCCAAC
TTTGTACAAAAAAGCAGGCTCCGAATTCGCCCTTCACCATGGATTACAAGGATGATGATGATAAGGATTA
CAAGGATGATGATGATAAGATGGCTCCAAAGAAGAAGAGAAAGGTTGGAATCCACGGAGTTCCAGCTGCT
GATAAGAAGTACTCTATCGGACTTGACATCGGAACCAACTCTGTTGGATGGGCTGTTATCACCGATGAGT
ACAAGGTTCCATCTAAGAAGTTCAAGGTTCTTGGAAACACCGATAGACACTCTATCAAGAAGAACCTTAT
CGGTGCTCTTCTTTTCGATTCTGGAGAGACCGCTGAGGCTACCAGATTGAAGAGAACCGCTAGAAGAAGA
TACACCAGAAGAAAGAACAGAATCTGCTACCTTCAGGAAATCTTCTCTAACGAGATGGCTAAGGTTGATG
ATTCTTTCTTCCACAGACTTGAGGAGTCTTTCCTTGTTGAGGAGGATAAGAAGCACGAGAGACACCCAAT
CTTCGGAAACATCGTTGATGAGGTTGCTTACCACGAGAAGTACCCAACCATCTACCACCTTAGAAAGAAG
TTGGTTGATTCTACCGATAAGGCTGATCTTAGACTTATCTACCTTGCTCTTGCTCACATGATCAAGTTCA
GAGGACACTTCCTTATCGAGGGAGACCTTAACCCAGATAACTCTGATGTTGATAAGTTGTTCATCCAGCT
TGTTCAGACCTACAACCAGCTTTTCGAGGAGAACCCAATCAACGCTTCTGGAGTTGATGCTAAGGCTATC
CTTTCTGCTAGACTTTCTAAGTCTCGTAGACTTGAGAACCTTATCGCTCAGCTTCCAGGAGAGAAGAAGA
ACGGACTTTTCGGAAACCTTATCGCTCTTTCTCTTGGACTTACCCCAAACTTCAAGTCTAACTTCGATCT
TGCTGAGGATGCTAAGTTGCAGCTTTCTAAGGATACCTACGATGATGATCTTGATAACCTTCTTGCTCAG
ATCGGA
